Addgene plasmid #139316: piRFP-FRB-PMP-C-10
Purpose: peroxisome-resident FRB for chemically induced dimerization
Depositing lab: Gerry Hammond. Depositing organization: University of Pittsburgh (University, School of Medicine, and Cancer Institute). Publication: Probing the subcellular distribution of phosphatidylinositol reveals a surprising lack at the plasma membrane. Zewe JP, Miller AM, Sangappa S, Wills RC, Goulden BD, Hammond GRV. J Cell Biol. 2020 Mar 2;219(3). pii: 133808. doi: 10.1083/jcb.201906127. PubMed 32211893.
Backbone
  Vector backbone: piRFP-C1
  Vector type: Mammalian Expression
Growth in bacteria
  Bacterial resistance: Kanamycin, 50 μg/mL
  Growth temperature: 37°C
  Growth strain: DH5alpha
  Copy number: High Copy
Gene/Insert
  Gene/Insert name: iRFP: MTOR(2021-2113):[GGSA]2QASNSAVSGLRSGSSGG:PXMP(2-195)
  Species: H. sapiens (human)
  Cloning method: Gibson Cloning
Terms and licenses: Academic/Nonprofit Terms; Industry Terms: Not Available to Industry
How to cite: piRFP-FRB-PMP-C-10 was a gift from Gerry Hammond (Addgene plasmid # 139316 ; http://n2t.net/addgene:139316 ; RRID:Addgene_139316)
