[The description below was written by a language model from this plasmid's Addgene catalogue record and pLannotate feature annotations shown in this document.]
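Description:
piRFP-FRB-PMP-C-10 is a mammalian expression plasmid of about 5.9 kb built on the piRFP-C1 backbone, a C1-style vector in which the fluorescent protein sits upstream of the cloning site so that inserts are fused to its C-terminus. It is maintained in E. coli at high copy through a ColE1/pUC-type origin and selected with kanamycin. The single NeoR/KanR gene (Tn5 aminoglycoside phosphotransferase) is preceded by both a bacterial bla promoter and the SV40 enhancer/early promoter and is terminated by the HSV TK polyadenylation signal, so the same marker can also give G418 resistance in mammalian cells. An f1 origin is also present. The short ble, bGH poly(A) and SV40 large T antigen fragments in the feature table appear to be backbone remnants rather than functional parts.

The payload is one open reading frame driven by the human CMV immediate early enhancer and promoter and ended by the SV40 poly(A) signal. It encodes, in order, the near-infrared fluorescent protein iRFP713 (which needs biliverdin as a cofactor), the FKBP-rapamycin binding (FRB) domain of human MTOR (residues 2021–2113), a flexible glycine/serine-rich linker, and residues 2–195 of the human peroxisomal membrane protein PXMP2 (PMP22). The insert was assembled by Gibson cloning. PXMP2 anchors the fusion in the peroxisomal membrane, iRFP allows its localisation to be checked in a far-red channel, and FRB acts as the organelle-resident half of a chemically induced dimerization pair. Adding rapamycin should recruit a co-expressed FKBP-tagged protein to peroxisomes, which matches the stated purpose and the associated work mapping the subcellular distribution of phosphatidylinositol.
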