Features (pLannotate 1.2.2; 18 found; start..end, strand, type, name):
     61..364     +  enhancer       CMV enhancer: human cytomegalovirus immediate early enhancer
    365..568     +  promoter       CMV promoter: human cytomegalovirus (CMV) immediate early promoter
    613..1560    +  CDS            iRFP713: iRFP713 is a basic (constitutively fluorescent) near ir fluorescent protein published in 2011, derived from Rhodopseudomonas palustris. It has low acid sensitivity. It requires the cofactor biliverdin for fluorescence.
   1561..1581    +  misc_feature   MCS (fragment): multiple cloning site
   1609..1887    +  CDS            FRB: FKBP-rapamycin binding domain of human FRAP
   1909..1932    +  misc_feature   MCS (fragment): multiple cloning site
   1963..2544    +  CDS            PXMP2: PXMP2_HUMAN - Also known as PMP22. Experimental evidence at protein level: Swiss-Prot protein existence level 1. Seems to be involved in pore-forming activity and may contribute to the unspecific permeability of the peroxisomal membrane. From Homo sapiens (Human).
   2548..2564    +  misc_feature   MCS (fragment): multiple cloning site
   2576..2660    +  CDS            large T antigen (fragment): large T antigen from SV40 (simian virus 40)
   2683..2804    +  polyA_signal   SV40 poly(A) signal: SV40 polyadenylation signal
   2838..3266    -  rep_origin     f1 ori (sequence partly withheld): f1 bacteriophage origin of replication; arrow indicates direction of (+) strand synthesis
   3293..3397    +  promoter       AmpR promoter: bla
   3399..3756    +  promoter       SV40 promoter: SV40 enhancer and early promoter
   3791..4585    +  CDS            NeoR/KanR: aminoglycoside phosphotransferase from Tn5; aph(3')-II (or nptII); confers resistance to neomycin, kanamycin, and G418 (Geneticin®)
   4606..4758    +  CDS            ble (fragment): BLE_KLEPN - Experimental evidence at protein level: Swiss-Prot protein existence level 1. Binding protein with a strong affinity to the bleomycin family of antibiotics. Binds to CL990; an antimitotic-antibiotic compound. From Klebsiella pneumoniae.
   4817..4864    +  polyA_signal   HSV TK poly(A) signal: herpes simplex virus thymidine kinase polyadenylation signal (Cole and Stacy, 1985)
   4955..4971    -  polyA_signal   bGH poly(A) signal (fragment): bovine growth hormone polyadenylation signal
   5193..5781    +  rep_origin     ori: high-copy-number ColE1/pMB1/pBR322/pUC origin of replication
>Addgene plasmid #139316 | piRFP-FRB-PMP-C-10 | depositor full sequence | sequence record 269445 | Full Sequence
TAGTTATTAATAGTAATCAATTACGGGGTCATTAGTTCATAGCCCATATATGGAGTTCCGCGTTACATAA
CTTACGGTAAATGGCCCGCCTGGCTGACCGCCCAACGACCCCCGCCCATTGACGTCAATAATGACGTATG
TTCCCATAGTAACGCCAATAGGGACTTTCCATTGACGTCAATGGGTGGAGTATTTACGGTAAACTGCCCA
CTTGGCAGTACATCAAGTGTATCATATGCCAAGTACGCCCCCTATTGACGTCAATGACGGTAAATGGCCC
GCCTGGCATTATGCCCAGTACATGACCTTATGGGACTTTCCTACTTGGCAGTACATCTACGTATTAGTCA
TCGCTATTACCATGGTGATGCGGTTTTGGCAGTACATCAATGGGCGTGGATAGCGGTTTGACTCACGGGG
ATTTCCAAGTCTCCACCCCATTGACGTCAATGGGAGTTTGTTTTGGCACCAAAATCAACGGGACTTTCCA
AAATGTCGTAACAACTCCGCCCCATTGACGCAAATGGGCGGTAGGCGTGTACGGTGGGAGGTCTATATAA
GCAGAGCTGGTTTAGTGAACCGTCAGATCCGCTAGCGCTACCGGTCGCCACCATGGCGGAAGGATCCGTC
GCCAGGCAGCCTGACCTCTTGACCTGCGACGATGAGCCGATCCATATCCCCGGTGCCATCCAACCGCATG
GACTGCTGCTCGCCCTCGCCGCCGACATGACGATCGTTGCCGGCAGCGACAACCTTCCCGAACTCACCGG
ACTGGCGATCGGCGCCCTGATCGGCCGCTCTGCGGCCGATGTCTTCGACTCGGAGACGCACAACCGTCTG
ACGATCGCCTTGGCCGAGCCCGGGGCGGCCGTCGGAGCACCGATCACTGTCGGCTTCACGATGCGAAAGG
ACGCAGGCTTCATCGGCTCCTGGCATCGCCATGATCAGCTCATCTTCCTCGAGCTCGAGCCTCCCCAGCG
GGACGTCGCCGAGCCGCAGGCGTTCTTCCGCCGCACCAACAGCGCCATCCGCCGCCTGCAGGCCGCCGAA
ACCTTGGAAAGCGCCTGCGCCGCCGCGGCGCAAGAGGTGCGGAAGATTACCGGCTTCGATCGGGTGATGA
TCTATCGCTTCGCCTCCGACTTCAGCGGCGAAGTGATCGCAGAGGATCGGTGCGCCGAGGTCGAGTCAAA
ACTAGGCCTGCACTATCCTGCCTCAACCGTGCCGGCGCAGGCCCGTCGGCTCTATACCATCAACCCGGTA
CGGATCATTCCCGATATCAATTATCGGCCGGTGCCGGTCACCCCAGACCTCAATCCGGTCACCGGGCGGC
CGATTGATCTTAGCTTCGCCATCCTGCGCAGCGTCTCGCCCGTCCATCTGGAATTCATGCGCAACATAGG
CATGCACGGCACGATGTCGATCTCGATTTTGCGCGGCGAGCGACTGTGGGGATTGATCGTTTGCCATCAC
CGAACGCCGTACTACGTCGATCTCGATGGCCGCCAAGCCTGCGAGCTAGTCGCCCAGGTTCTGGCCTGGC
AGATCGGCGTGATGGAAGAGTCCGGACTCAGATCTCGAGCTGGAGGTGCTGGTGCTATCCTATCTAGAAT
CCTCTGGCATGAGATGTGGCATGAAGGCCTGGAAGAGGCATCTCGTTTGTACTTTGGGGAAAGGAACGTG
AAAGGCATGTTTGAGGTGCTGGAGCCCTTGCATGCTATGATGGAACGGGGCCCCCAGACTCTGAAGGAAA
CATCCTTTAATCAGGCCTATGGTCGAGATTTAATGGAGGCCCAAGAGTGGTGCAGGAAGTACATGAAATC
AGGGAATGTCAAGGACCTCACCCAAGCCTGGGACCTCTATTATCATGTGTTCCGACGAATCTCAAAGGGT
GGTAGTGCTGGTGGTAGTGCTCAAGCTTCGAATTCTGCAGTCTCCGGACTCAGATCTGGCAGCAGTGGAG
GTGCGCCGGCCGCGTCCAGGCTGCGGGCCGAAGCCGGGCTCGGGGCGCTGCCGCGGCGGGCGCTCGCCCA
GTACTTGCTCTTCCTGCGGCTCTACCCGGTGCTCACCAAGGCGGCCACCAGTGGCATTTTGTCAGCACTT
GGGAACTTCCTGGCCCAGATGATTGAGAAGAAGCGGAAAAAAGAAAACTCTAGAAGTCTGGATGTCGGTG
GGCCTCTGAGATATGCCGTTTACGGGTTCTTCTTCACAGGGCCGCTGAGTCACTTCTTCTACTTCTTCAT
GGAACATTGGATCCCTCCTGAGGTCCCCCTGGCAGGGCTCAGGAGGCTTCTCCTGGACCGCCTCGTCTTT
GCACCGGCCTTCCTCATGTTGTTCTTCCTCATCATGAACTTTCTGGAGGGGAAAGACGCCTCAGCCTTCG
CCGCCAAGATGAGGGGGGGCTTCTGGCCGGCGCTGAGGATGAACTGGCGGGTGTGGACGCCACTACAGTT
CATCAACATCAACTACGTCCCTCTGAAGTTCCGGGTGCTCTTCGCCAACCTGGCAGCTCTGTTCTGGTAT
GCCTACCTGGCCTCCTTGGGGAAGTGAGGCCCGGGATCCACCGGATCTAGATAACTGATCATAATCAGCC
ATACCACATTTGTAGAGGTTTTACTTGCTTTAAAAAACCTCCCACACCTCCCCCTGAACCTGAAACATAA
AATGAATGCAATTGTTGTTGTTAACTTGTTTATTGCAGCTTATAATGGTTACAAATAAAGCAATAGCATC
ACAAATTTCACAAATAAAGCATTTTTTTCACTGCATTCTAGTTGTGGTTTGTCCAAACTCATCAATGTAT
CTTAACGCGTAAATTGTAAGCGTTAATATTTTGTTAAAATTCGCGTTAAATTTTTGTTAAATCAGCTCAT
TTTTTAACCAATAGGCCGAAATCGGCAAAATCCCTTATAAATCAAAAGAATAGACCGAGATAGGGT
[37 nt withheld, positions 2937-2973]
AAAGAACGTGGACTCCAACGTCAAAGG
[49 nt withheld, positions 3001-3049]
T
[91 nt withheld, positions 3051-3141]
G
[124 nt withheld, positions 3143-3266]
CAGGTGGCACTTTTCGGGGAAATGTGCGCGGAACCCCTATTTGTTTATTTTTCTAAATACATTCAAATAT
GTATCCGCTCATGAGACAATAACCCTGATAAATGCTTCAATAATATTGAAAAAGGAAGAGTCCTGAGGCG
GAAAGAACCAGCTGTGGAATGTGTGTCAGTTAGGGTGTGGAAAGTCCCCAGGCTCCCCAGCAGGCAGAAG
TATGCAAAGCATGCATCTCAATTAGTCAGCAACCAGGTGTGGAAAGTCCCCAGGCTCCCCAGCAGGCAGA
AGTATGCAAAGCATGCATCTCAATTAGTCAGCAACCATAGTCCCGCCCCTAACTCCGCCCATCCCGCCCC
TAACTCCGCCCAGTTCCGCCCATTCTCCGCCCCATGGCTGACTAATTTTTTTTATTTATGCAGAGGCCGA
GGCCGCCTCGGCCTCTGAGCTATTCCAGAAGTAGTGAGGAGGCTTTTTTGGAGGCCTAGGCTTTTGCAAA
GATCGATCAAGAGACAGGATGAGGATCGTTTCGCATGATTGAACAAGATGGATTGCACGCAGGTTCTCCG
GCCGCTTGGGTGGAGAGGCTATTCGGCTATGACTGGGCACAACAGACAATCGGCTGCTCTGATGCCGCCG
TGTTCCGGCTGTCAGCGCAGGGGCGCCCGGTTCTTTTTGTCAAGACCGACCTGTCCGGTGCCCTGAATGA
ACTGCAAGACGAGGCAGCGCGGCTATCGTGGCTGGCCACGACGGGCGTTCCTTGCGCAGCTGTGCTCGAC
GTTGTCACTGAAGCGGGAAGGGACTGGCTGCTATTGGGCGAAGTGCCGGGGCAGGATCTCCTGTCATCTC
ACCTTGCTCCTGCCGAGAAAGTATCCATCATGGCTGATGCAATGCGGCGGCTGCATACGCTTGATCCGGC
TACCTGCCCATTCGACCACCAAGCGAAACATCGCATCGAGCGAGCACGTACTCGGATGGAAGCCGGTCTT
GTCGATCAGGATGATCTGGACGAAGAGCATCAGGGGCTCGCGCCAGCCGAACTGTTCGCCAGGCTCAAGG
CGAGCATGCCCGACGGCGAGGATCTCGTCGTGACCCATGGCGATGCCTGCTTGCCGAATATCATGGTGGA
AAATGGCCGCTTTTCTGGATTCATCGACTGTGGCCGGCTGGGTGTGGCGGACCGCTATCAGGACATAGCG
TTGGCTACCCGTGATATTGCTGAAGAGCTTGGCGGCGAATGGGCTGACCGCTTCCTCGTGCTTTACGGTA
TCGCCGCTCCCGATTCGCAGCGCATCGCCTTCTATCGCCTTCTTGACGAGTTCTTCTGAGCGGGACTCTG
GGGTTCGAAATGACCGACCAAGCGACGCCCAACCTGCCATCACGAGATTTCGATTCCACCGCCGCCTTCT
ATGAAAGGTTGGGCTTCGGAATCGTTTTCCGGGACGCCGGCTGGATGATCCTCCAGCGCGGGGATCTCAT
GCTGGAGTTCTTCGCCCACCCTAGGGGGAGGCTAACTGAAACACGGAAGGAGACAATACCGGAAGGAACC
CGCGCTATGACGGCAATAAAAAGACAGAATAAAACGCACGGTGTTGGGTCGTTTGTTCATAAACGCGGGG
TTCGGTCCCAGGGCTGGCACTCTGTCGATACCCCACCGAGACCCCATTGGGGCCAATACGCCCGCGTTTC
TTCCTTTTCCCCACCCCACCCCCCAAGTTCGGGTGAAGGCCCAGGGCTCGCAGCCAACGTCGGGGCGGCA
GGCCCTGCCATAGCCTCAGGTTACTCATATATACTTTAGATTGATTTAAAACTTCATTTTTAATTTAAAA
GGATCTAGGTGAAGATCCTTTTTGATAATCTCATGACCAAAATCCCTTAACGTGAGTTTTCGTTCCACTG
AGCGTCAGACCCCGTAGAAAAGATCAAAGGATCTTCTTGAGATCCTTTTTTTCTGCGCGTAATCTGCTGC
TTGCAAACAAAAAAACCACCGCTACCAGCGGTGGTTTGTTTGCCGGATCAAGAGCTACCAACTCTTTTTC
CGAAGGTAACTGGCTTCAGCAGAGCGCAGATACCAAATACTGTCCTTCTAGTGTAGCCGTAGTTAGGCCA
CCACTTCAAGAACTCTGTAGCACCGCCTACATACCTCGCTCTGCTAATCCTGTTACCAGTGGCTGCTGCC
AGTGGCGATAAGTCGTGTCTTACCGGGTTGGACTCAAGACGATAGTTACCGGATAAGGCGCAGCGGTCGG
GCTGAACGGGGGGTTCGTGCACACAGCCCAGCTTGGAGCGAACGACCTACACCGAACTGAGATACCTACA
GCGTGAGCTATGAGAAAGCGCCACGCTTCCCGAAGGGAGAAAGGCGGACAGGTATCCGGTAAGCGGCAGG
GTCGGAACAGGAGAGCGCACGAGGGAGCTTCCAGGGGGAAACGCCTGGTATCTTTATAGTCCTGTCGGGT
TTCGCCACCTCTGACTTGAGCGTCGATTTTTGTGATGCTCGTCAGGGGGGCGGAGCCTATGGAAAAACGC
CAGCAACGCGGCCTTTTTACGGTTCCTGGCCTTTTGCTGGCCTTTTGCTCACATGTTCTTTCCTGCGTTA
TCCCCTGATTCTGTGGATAACCGTATTACCGCCATGCAT
