Features (pLannotate 1.2.2; 18 found; start..end, strand, type, name):
     61..364     +  enhancer       CMV enhancer: human cytomegalovirus immediate early enhancer
    365..568     +  promoter       CMV promoter: human cytomegalovirus (CMV) immediate early promoter
    613..1560    +  CDS            iRFP713: iRFP713 is a basic (constitutively fluorescent) near ir fluorescent protein published in 2011, derived from Rhodopseudomonas palustris. It has low acid sensitivity. It requires the cofactor biliverdin for fluorescence.
   1561..1581    +  misc_feature   MCS (fragment): multiple cloning site
   1609..1887    +  CDS            FRB: FKBP-rapamycin binding domain of human FRAP
   1909..1932    +  misc_feature   MCS (fragment): multiple cloning site
   1963..2544    +  CDS            PXMP2: PXMP2_HUMAN - Also known as PMP22. Experimental evidence at protein level: Swiss-Prot protein existence level 1. Seems to be involved in pore-forming activity and may contribute to the unspecific permeability of the peroxisomal membrane. From Homo sapiens (Human).
   2548..2564    +  misc_feature   MCS (fragment): multiple cloning site
   2576..2660    +  CDS            large T antigen (fragment): large T antigen from SV40 (simian virus 40)
   2683..2804    +  polyA_signal   SV40 poly(A) signal: SV40 polyadenylation signal
   2838..3266    -  rep_origin     f1 ori (sequence partly withheld): f1 bacteriophage origin of replication; arrow indicates direction of (+) strand synthesis
   3293..3397    +  promoter       AmpR promoter: bla
   3399..3756    +  promoter       SV40 promoter: SV40 enhancer and early promoter
   3791..4585    +  CDS            NeoR/KanR: aminoglycoside phosphotransferase from Tn5; aph(3')-II (or nptII); confers resistance to neomycin, kanamycin, and G418 (Geneticin®)
   4606..4758    +  CDS            ble (fragment): BLE_KLEPN - Experimental evidence at protein level: Swiss-Prot protein existence level 1. Binding protein with a strong affinity to the bleomycin family of antibiotics. Binds to CL990; an antimitotic-antibiotic compound. From Klebsiella pneumoniae.
   4817..4864    +  polyA_signal   HSV TK poly(A) signal: herpes simplex virus thymidine kinase polyadenylation signal (Cole and Stacy, 1985)
   4955..4971    -  polyA_signal   bGH poly(A) signal (fragment): bovine growth hormone polyadenylation signal
   5193..5781    +  rep_origin     ori: high-copy-number ColE1/pMB1/pBR322/pUC origin of replication
>Addgene plasmid #139316 | piRFP-FRB-PMP-C-10 | addgene full sequence | sequence record 287404 | Addgene NGS Result
TAGTTATTAATAGTAATCAATTACGGGGTCATTAGTTCATAGCCCATATATGGAGTTCCGCGTTACATAA
CTTACGGTAAATGGCCCGCCTGGCTGACCGCCCAACGACCCCCGCCCATTGACGTCAATAATGACGTATG
TTCCCATAGTAACGCCAATAGGGACTTTCCATTGACGTCAATGGGTGGAGTATTTACGGTAAACTGCCCA
CTTGGCAGTACATCAAGTGTATCATATGCCAAGTACGCCCCCTATTGACGTCAATGACGGTAAATGGCCC
GCCTGGCATTATGCCCAGTACATGACCTTATGGGACTTTCCTACTTGGCAGTACATCTACGTATTAGTCA
TCGCTATTACCATGGTGATGCGGTTTTGGCAGTACATCAATGGGCGTGGATAGCGGTTTGACTCACGGGG
ATTTCCAAGTCTCCACCCCATTGACGTCAATGGGAGTTTGTTTTGGCACCAAAATCAACGGGACTTTCCA
AAATGTCGTAACAACTCCGCCCCATTGACGCAAATGGGCGGTAGGCGTGTACGGTGGGAGGTCTATATAA
GCAGAGCTGGTTTAGTGAACCGTCAGATCCGCTAGCGCTACCGGTCGCCACCATGGCGGAAGGATCCGTC
GCCAGGCAGCCTGACCTCTTGACCTGCGACGATGAGCCGATCCATATCCCCGGTGCCATCCAACCGCATG
GACTGCTGCTCGCCCTCGCCGCCGACATGACGATCGTTGCCGGCAGCGACAACCTTCCCGAACTCACCGG
ACTGGCGATCGGCGCCCTGATCGGCCGCTCTGCGGCCGATGTCTTCGACTCGGAGACGCACAACCGTCTG
ACGATCGCCTTGGCCGAGCCCGGGGCGGCCGTCGGAGCACCGATCACTGTCGGCTTCACGATGCGAAAGG
ACGCAGGCTTCATCGGCTCCTGGCATCGCCATGATCAGCTCATCTTCCTCGAGCTCGAGCCTCCCCAGCG
GGACGTCGCCGAGCCGCAGGCGTTCTTCCGCCGCACCAACAGCGCCATCCGCCGCCTGCAGGCCGCCGAA
ACCTTGGAAAGCGCCTGCGCCGCCGCGGCGCAAGAGGTGCGGAAGATTACCGGCTTCGATCGGGTGATGA
TCTATCGCTTCGCCTCCGACTTCAGCGGCGAAGTGATCGCAGAGGATCGGTGCGCCGAGGTCGAGTCAAA
ACTAGGCCTGCACTATCCTGCCTCAACCGTGCCGGCGCAGGCCCGTCGGCTCTATACCATCAACCCGGTA
CGGATCATTCCCGATATCAATTATCGGCCGGTGCCGGTCACCCCAGACCTCAATCCGGTCACCGGGCGGC
CGATTGATCTTAGCTTCGCCATCCTGCGCAGCGTCTCGCCCGTCCATCTGGAATTCATGCGCAACATAGG
CATGCACGGCACGATGTCGATCTCGATTTTGCGCGGCGAGCGACTGTGGGGATTGATCGTTTGCCATCAC
CGAACGCCGTACTACGTCGATCTCGATGGCCGCCAAGCCTGCGAGCTAGTCGCCCAGGTTCTGGCCTGGC
AGATCGGCGTGATGGAAGAGTCCGGACTCAGATCTCGAGCTGGAGGTGCTGGTGCTATCCTATCTAGAAT
CCTCTGGCATGAGATGTGGCATGAAGGCCTGGAAGAGGCATCTCGTTTGTACTTTGGGGAAAGGAACGTG
AAAGGCATGTTTGAGGTGCTGGAGCCCTTGCATGCTATGATGGAACGGGGCCCCCAGACTCTGAAGGAAA
CATCCTTTAATCAGGCCTATGGTCGAGATTTAATGGAGGCCCAAGAGTGGTGCAGGAAGTACATGAAATC
AGGGAATGTCAAGGACCTCACCCAAGCCTGGGACCTCTATTATCATGTGTTCCGACGAATCTCAAAGGGT
GGTAGTGCTGGTGGTAGTGCTCAAGCTTCGAATTCTGCAGTCTCCGGACTCAGATCTGGCAGCAGTGGAG
GTGCGCCGGCCGCGTCCAGGCTGCGGGCCGAAGCCGGGCTCGGGGCGCTGCCGCGGCGGGCGCTCGCCCA
GTACTTGCTCTTCCTGCGGCTCTACCCGGTGCTCACCAAGGCGGCCACCAGTGGCATTTTGTCAGCACTT
GGGAACTTCCTGGCCCAGATGATTGAGAAGAAGCGGAAAAAAGAAAACTCTAGAAGTCTGGATGTCGGTG
GGCCTCTGAGATATGCCGTTTACGGGTTCTTCTTCACAGGGCCGCTGAGTCACTTCTTCTACTTCTTCAT
GGAACATTGGATCCCTCCTGAGGTCCCCCTGGCAGGGCTCAGGAGGCTTCTCCTGGACCGCCTCGTCTTT
GCACCGGCCTTCCTCATGTTGTTCTTCCTCATCATGAACTTTCTGGAGGGGAAAGACGCCTCAGCCTTCG
CCGCCAAGATGAGGGGGGGCTTCTGGCCGGCGCTGAGGATGAACTGGCGGGTGTGGACGCCACTACAGTT
CATCAACATCAACTACGTCCCTCTGAAGTTCCGGGTGCTCTTCGCCAACCTGGCAGCTCTGTTCTGGTAT
GCCTACCTGGCCTCCTTGGGGAAGTGAGGCCCGGGATCCACCGGATCTAGATAACTGATCATAATCAGCC
ATACCACATTTGTAGAGGTTTTACTTGCTTTAAAAAACCTCCCACACCTCCCCCTGAACCTGAAACATAA
AATGAATGCAATTGTTGTTGTTAACTTGTTTATTGCAGCTTATAATGGTTACAAATAAAGCAATAGCATC
ACAAATTTCACAAATAAAGCATTTTTTTCACTGCATTCTAGTTGTGGTTTGTCCAAACTCATCAATGTAT
CTTAACGCGTAAATTGTAAGCGTTAATATTTTGTTAAAATTCGCGTTAAATTTTTGTTAAATCAGCTCAT
TTTTTAACCAATAGGCCGAAATCGGCAAAATCCCTTATAAATCAAAAGAATAGACCGAGATAGGGT
[37 nt withheld, positions 2937-2973]
AAAGAACGTGGACTCCAACGTCAAAGG
[49 nt withheld, positions 3001-3049]
T
[91 nt withheld, positions 3051-3141]
G
[124 nt withheld, positions 3143-3266]
CAGGTGGCACTTTTCGGGGAAATGTGCGCGGAACCCCTATTTGTTTATTTTTCTAAATACATTCAAATAT
GTATCCGCTCATGAGACAATAACCCTGATAAATGCTTCAATAATATTGAAAAAGGAAGAGTCCTGAGGCG
GAAAGAACCAGCTGTGGAATGTGTGTCAGTTAGGGTGTGGAAAGTCCCCAGGCTCCCCAGCAGGCAGAAG
TATGCAAAGCATGCATCTCAATTAGTCAGCAACCAGGTGTGGAAAGTCCCCAGGCTCCCCAGCAGGCAGA
AGTATGCAAAGCATGCATCTCAATTAGTCAGCAACCATAGTCCCGCCCCTAACTCCGCCCATCCCGCCCC
TAACTCCGCCCAGTTCCGCCCATTCTCCGCCCCATGGCTGACTAATTTTTTTTATTTATGCAGAGGCCGA
GGCCGCCTCGGCCTCTGAGCTATTCCAGAAGTAGTGAGGAGGCTTTTTTGGAGGCCTAGGCTTTTGCAAA
GATCGATCAAGAGACAGGATGAGGATCGTTTCGCATGATTGAACAAGATGGATTGCACGCAGGTTCTCCG
GCCGCTTGGGTGGAGAGGCTATTCGGCTATGACTGGGCACAACAGACAATCGGCTGCTCTGATGCCGCCG
TGTTCCGGCTGTCAGCGCAGGGGCGCCCGGTTCTTTTTGTCAAGACCGACCTGTCCGGTGCCCTGAATGA
ACTGCAAGACGAGGCAGCGCGGCTATCGTGGCTGGCCACGACGGGCGTTCCTTGCGCAGCTGTGCTCGAC
GTTGTCACTGAAGCGGGAAGGGACTGGCTGCTATTGGGCGAAGTGCCGGGGCAGGATCTCCTGTCATCTC
ACCTTGCTCCTGCCGAGAAAGTATCCATCATGGCTGATGCAATGCGGCGGCTGCATACGCTTGATCCGGC
TACCTGCCCATTCGACCACCAAGCGAAACATCGCATCGAGCGAGCACGTACTCGGATGGAAGCCGGTCTT
GTCGATCAGGATGATCTGGACGAAGAGCATCAGGGGCTCGCGCCAGCCGAACTGTTCGCCAGGCTCAAGG
CGAGCATGCCCGACGGCGAGGATCTCGTCGTGACCCATGGCGATGCCTGCTTGCCGAATATCATGGTGGA
AAATGGCCGCTTTTCTGGATTCATCGACTGTGGCCGGCTGGGTGTGGCGGACCGCTATCAGGACATAGCG
TTGGCTACCCGTGATATTGCTGAAGAGCTTGGCGGCGAATGGGCTGACCGCTTCCTCGTGCTTTACGGTA
TCGCCGCTCCCGATTCGCAGCGCATCGCCTTCTATCGCCTTCTTGACGAGTTCTTCTGAGCGGGACTCTG
GGGTTCGAAATGACCGACCAAGCGACGCCCAACCTGCCATCACGAGATTTCGATTCCACCGCCGCCTTCT
ATGAAAGGTTGGGCTTCGGAATCGTTTTCCGGGACGCCGGCTGGATGATCCTCCAGCGCGGGGATCTCAT
GCTGGAGTTCTTCGCCCACCCTAGGGGGAGGCTAACTGAAACACGGAAGGAGACAATACCGGAAGGAACC
CGCGCTATGACGGCAATAAAAAGACAGAATAAAACGCACGGTGTTGGGTCGTTTGTTCATAAACGCGGGG
TTCGGTCCCAGGGCTGGCACTCTGTCGATACCCCACCGAGACCCCATTGGGGCCAATACGCCCGCGTTTC
TTCCTTTTCCCCACCCCACCCCCCAAGTTCGGGTGAAGGCCCAGGGCTCGCAGCCAACGTCGGGGCGGCA
GGCCCTGCCATAGCCTCAGGTTACTCATATATACTTTAGATTGATTTAAAACTTCATTTTTAATTTAAAA
GGATCTAGGTGAAGATCCTTTTTGATAATCTCATGACCAAAATCCCTTAACGTGAGTTTTCGTTCCACTG
AGCGTCAGACCCCGTAGAAAAGATCAAAGGATCTTCTTGAGATCCTTTTTTTCTGCGCGTAATCTGCTGC
TTGCAAACAAAAAAACCACCGCTACCAGCGGTGGTTTGTTTGCCGGATCAAGAGCTACCAACTCTTTTTC
CGAAGGTAACTGGCTTCAGCAGAGCGCAGATACCAAATACTGTTCTTCTAGTGTAGCCGTAGTTAGGCCA
CCACTTCAAGAACTCTGTAGCACCGCCTACATACCTCGCTCTGCTAATCCTGTTACCAGTGGCTGCTGCC
AGTGGCGATAAGTCGTGTCTTACCGGGTTGGACTCAAGACGATAGTTACCGGATAAGGCGCAGCGGTCGG
GCTGAACGGGGGGTTCGTGCACACAGCCCAGCTTGGAGCGAACGACCTACACCGAACTGAGATACCTACA
GCGTGAGCTATGAGAAAGCGCCACGCTTCCCGAAGGGAGAAAGGCGGACAGGTATCCGGTAAGCGGCAGG
GTCGGAACAGGAGAGCGCACGAGGGAGCTTCCAGGGGGAAACGCCTGGTATCTTTATAGTCCTGTCGGGT
TTCGCCACCTCTGACTTGAGCGTCGATTTTTGTGATGCTCGTCAGGGGGGCGGAGCCTATGGAAAAACGC
CAGCAACGCGGCCTTTTTACGGTTCCTGGCCTTTTGCTGGCCTTTTGCTCACATGTTCTTTCCTGCGTTA
TCCCCTGATTCTGTGGATAACCGTATTACCGCCATGCAT
